Addgene plasmid #231968: pET-Hia5-OPT1
Purpose: Expresses DNA adenine N6-methyltransferase Hia5 in Escherichia coli (E.coli) T7 Express lysY/Iq
Depositing lab: Schahram Akbarian. Depositing organization: Icahn School of Medicine at Mount Sinai. Publication: Single chromatin fiber profiling and nucleosome position mapping in the human brain. Peter CJ, Agarwal A, Watanabe R, Kassim BS, Wang X, Lambert TY, Javidfar B, Evans V, Dawson T, Fridrikh M, Girdhar K, Roussos P, Nageshwaran SK, Tsankova NM, Sebra RP, Vollger MR, Stergachis AB, Hasson D, Akbarian S. Cell Rep Methods. 2024 Nov 25:100911. doi: 10.1016/j.crmeth.2024.100911. PubMed 39631398.
Backbone
  Vector backbone: pET30a+
  Backbone manufacturer: Novagen
  Backbone size w/o insert (bp): 5422
  Total vector size (bp): 5422
  Modifications to backbone: none
  Vector type: Bacterial Expression
Growth in bacteria
  Bacterial resistance: Kanamycin, 50 μg/mL
  Growth temperature: 37°C
  Growth strain: DH5alpha
  Growth instructions: Luria Broth with kanamycin
  Copy number: Unknown
Gene/Insert
  Gene/Insert name: DNA adenine N6-methyltransferase Hia5 (alt name: Hia5)
  Insert size (bp): 843
  Tag / fusion protein: Histidine tag (C terminal on insert)
  Cloning method: Restriction Enzyme; 5′ cloning site NdeI (unknown if destroyed); 3′ cloning site XhoI (unknown if destroyed)
  Sequencing primers: 5′ T7 Promoter; 3′ T7 Terminator
Terms and licenses: Academic/Nonprofit Terms; Industry Terms: Not Available to Industry
How to cite: pET-Hia5-OPT1 was a gift from Schahram Akbarian (Addgene plasmid # 231968 ; http://n2t.net/addgene:231968 ; RRID:Addgene_231968)
