[The description below was written by a language model from this plasmid's Addgene catalogue record and pLannotate feature annotations shown in this document.]
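Description:
pET-Hia5-OPT1 is a bacterial expression plasmid built on the Novagen pET30a+ backbone for producing the DNA adenine N6-methyltransferase Hia5 in E. coli, specifically in the T7 Express lysY/Iq strain named in the record. It is propagated through a ColE1/pMB1-type origin accompanied by the bom region and the rop gene, which moderates copy number, and it also carries an f1 phage origin. Selection is by kanamycin, conferred by an aminoglycoside phosphotransferase gene. The annotated tetracycline-resistance fragments and a predicted E. coli open reading frame appear to be pBR322-derived backbone remnants rather than functional parts. The catalogue lists both backbone and total size as 5,422 bp, whereas the sequenced record is 6,077 nt, which fits better with a backbone that has lost its tag region and gained the insert.

The 843 bp Hia5 coding sequence was cloned between NdeI and XhoI and is annotated by similarity to a predicted Haemophilus influenzae protein. It sits downstream of a T7 promoter, a lac operator and the strong T7 gene 10 ribosome binding site. It is followed by a C-terminal histidine tag (an 18 nt hit, consistent with six histidines) for affinity purification, and then by the T7 terminator. The short "SET1" hit between the tag and the terminator is probably an annotation of vector sequence beyond the end of the coding region. A plasmid-borne lacI gene supplies lac repressor, so transcription by T7 RNA polymerase stays off until IPTG is added. This tight control is useful for a methyltransferase that may burden the host. The "OPT1" in the name is not explained in the record. The associated publication concerns single chromatin fiber profiling and nucleosome mapping in human brain, which suggests the purified enzyme is used to mark accessible DNA with adenine methylation.
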