Features (pLannotate 1.2.2; 19 found; start..end, strand, type, name):
     12..440     +  rep_origin     f1 ori (sequence partly withheld): f1 bacteriophage origin of replication; arrow indicates direction of (+) strand synthesis
    493..550     +  promoter       AmpR promoter (fragment): bla
    559..1374    -  CDS            KanR: aminoglycoside phosphotransferase; aph(3')-Ia; confers resistance to kanamycin in bacteria or G418 (Geneticin®) in eukaryotes
   1496..2084    +  rep_origin     ori: high-copy-number ColE1/pMB1/pBR322/pUC origin of replication
   2270..2409    -  misc_feature   bom: basis of mobility region from pBR322
   2511..2702    -  CDS            rop: Rop protein, which maintains plasmids at low copy number; rop
   2719..3099    +  CDS            YPB1_ECOLX: Protein predicted: Swiss-Prot protein existence level 4. From Escherichia coli.
   3171..3462    -  CDS            TcR (fragment): tetracycline efflux protein; tet; confers resistance to tetracycline
   3477..3498    -  protein_bind   CAP binding site: CAP binding activates transcription in the presence of cAMP. E. coli catabolite activator protein
   3511..4593    -  CDS            lacI: lac repressor; lacI; The lac repressor binds to the lac operator to inhibit transcription in E. coli. This inhibition can be relieved by adding lactose or isopropyl-β-D-thiogalactopyranoside (IPTG).
   4594..4671    -  promoter       lacI promoter: lacI
   4679..4958    -  CDS            TcR (fragment): tetracycline efflux protein; tet; confers resistance to tetracycline
   4984..5002    +  promoter       T7 promoter: promoter for bacteriophage T7 RNA polymerase
   5003..5027    +  protein_bind   lac operator: The lac repressor binds to the lac operator to inhibit transcription in E. coli. This inhibition can be relieved by adding lactose or isopropyl-β-D-thiogalactopyranoside (IPTG). lac repressor encoded by lacI
   5042..5064    +  RBS            RBS: efficient ribosome binding site from bacteriophage T7 gene 10 (Olins and Rangwala, 1989)
   5072..5914    +  CDS            Y1523_HAEIN (fragment): Protein predicted: Swiss-Prot protein existence level 4. From Haemophilus influenzae (strain ATCC 51907 / DSM 11121 / KW20 / Rd).
   5921..5938    +  CDS            9xHis (fragment): 9xHis affinity tag
   5948..5997    +  CDS            SET1 (fragment): solubility-enhancement tag derived from T7 phage gene 10B
   6005..6052    +  terminator     T7 terminator: transcription terminator for bacteriophage T7 RNA polymerase
>Addgene plasmid #231968 | pET-Hia5-OPT1 | addgene full sequence | sequence record 462395 | Addgene NGS Result
TGGCGAATGGG
[124 nt withheld, positions 12-135]
C
[91 nt withheld, positions 137-227]
A
[49 nt withheld, positions 229-277]
CCTTTGACGTTGGAGTCCACGTTCTTT
[37 nt withheld, positions 305-341]
ACCCTATCTCGGTCTATTCTTTTGATTTATAAGGGATTTTGCCGATTTCGGCCTATTGGTTAAAAAATGA
GCTGATTTAACAAAAATTTAACGCGAATTTTAACAAAATATTAACGCTTACAATTTAGGTGGCACTTTTC
GGGGAAATGTGCGCGGAACCCCTATTTGTTTATTTTTCTAAATACATTCAAATATGTATCCGCTCATGAA
TTAATTCTTAGAAAAACTCATCGAGCATCAAATGAAACTGCAATTTATTCATATCAGGATTATCAATACC
ATATTTTTGAAAAAGCCGTTTCTGTAATGAAGGAGAAAACTCACCGAGGCAGTTCCATAGGATGGCAAGA
TCCTGGTATCGGTCTGCGATTCCGACTCGTCCAACATCAATACAACCTATTAATTTCCCCTCGTCAAAAA
TAAGGTTATCAAGTGAGAAATCACCATGAGTGACGACTGAATCCGGTGAGAATGGCAAAAGTTTATGCAT
TTCTTTCCAGACTTGTTCAACAGGCCAGCCATTACGCTCGTCATCAAAATCACTCGCATCAACCAAACCG
TTATTCATTCGTGATTGCGCCTGAGCGAGACGAAATACGCGATCGCTGTTAAAAGGACAATTACAAACAG
GAATCGAATGCAACCGGCGCAGGAACACTGCCAGCGCATCAACAATATTTTCACCTGAATCAGGATATTC
TTCTAATACCTGGAATGCTGTTTTCCCGGGGATCGCAGTGGTGAGTAACCATGCATCATCAGGAGTACGG
ATAAAATGCTTGATGGTCGGAAGAGGCATAAATTCCGTCAGCCAGTTTAGTCTGACCATCTCATCTGTAA
CATCATTGGCAACGCTACCTTTGCCATGTTTCAGAAACAACTCTGGCGCATCGGGCTTCCCATACAATCG
ATAGATTGTCGCACCTGATTGCCCGACATTATCGCGAGCCCATTTATACCCATATAAATCAGCATCCATG
TTGGAATTTAATCGCGGCCTAGAGCAAGACGTTTCCCGTTGAATATGGCTCATAACACCCCTTGTATTAC
TGTTTATGTAAGCAGACAGTTTTATTGTTCATGACCAAAATCCCTTAACGTGAGTTTTCGTTCCACTGAG
CGTCAGACCCCGTAGAAAAGATCAAAGGATCTTCTTGAGATCCTTTTTTTCTGCGCGTAATCTGCTGCTT
GCAAACAAAAAAACCACCGCTACCAGCGGTGGTTTGTTTGCCGGATCAAGAGCTACCAACTCTTTTTCCG
AAGGTAACTGGCTTCAGCAGAGCGCAGATACCAAATACTGTCCTTCTAGTGTAGCCGTAGTTAGGCCACC
ACTTCAAGAACTCTGTAGCACCGCCTACATACCTCGCTCTGCTAATCCTGTTACCAGTGGCTGCTGCCAG
TGGCGATAAGTCGTGTCTTACCGGGTTGGACTCAAGACGATAGTTACCGGATAAGGCGCAGCGGTCGGGC
TGAACGGGGGGTTCGTGCACACAGCCCAGCTTGGAGCGAACGACCTACACCGAACTGAGATACCTACAGC
GTGAGCTATGAGAAAGCGCCACGCTTCCCGAAGGGAGAAAGGCGGACAGGTATCCGGTAAGCGGCAGGGT
CGGAACAGGAGAGCGCACGAGGGAGCTTCCAGGGGGAAACGCCTGGTATCTTTATAGTCCTGTCGGGTTT
CGCCACCTCTGACTTGAGCGTCGATTTTTGTGATGCTCGTCAGGGGGGCGGAGCCTATGGAAAAACGCCA
GCAACGCGGCCTTTTTACGGTTCCTGGCCTTTTGCTGGCCTTTTGCTCACATGTTCTTTCCTGCGTTATC
CCCTGATTCTGTGGATAACCGTATTACCGCCTTTGAGTGAGCTGATACCGCTCGCCGCAGCCGAACGACC
GAGCGCAGCGAGTCAGTGAGCGAGGAAGCGGAAGAGCGCCTGATGCGGTATTTTCTCCTTACGCATCTGT
GCGGTATTTCACACCGCAATGGTGCACTCTCAGTACAATCTGCTCTGATGCCGCATAGTTAAGCCAGTAT
ACACTCCGCTATCGCTACGTGACTGGGTCATGGCTGCGCCCCGACACCCGCCAACACCCGCTGACGCGCC
CTGACGGGCTTGTCTGCTCCCGGCATCCGCTTACAGACAAGCTGTGACCGTCTCCGGGAGCTGCATGTGT
CAGAGGTTTTCACCGTCATCACCGAAACGCGCGAGGCAGCTGCGGTAAAGCTCATCAGCGTGGTCGTGAA
GCGATTCACAGATGTCTGCCTGTTCATCCGCGTCCAGCTCGTTGAGTTTCTCCAGAAGCGTTAATGTCTG
GCTTCTGATAAAGCGGGCCATGTTAAGGGCGGTTTTTTCCTGTTTGGTCACTGATGCCTCCGTGTAAGGG
GGATTTCTGTTCATGGGGGTAATGATACCGATGAAACGAGAGAGGATGCTCACGATACGGGTTACTGATG
ATGAACATGCCCGGTTACTGGAACGTTGTGAGGGTAAACAACTGGCGGTATGGATGCGGCGGGACCAGAG
AAAAATCACTCAGGGTCAATGCCAGCGCTTCGTTAATACAGATGTAGGTGTTCCACAGGGTAGCCAGCAG
CATCCTGCGATGCAGATCCGGAACATAATGGTGCAGGGCGCTGACTTCCGCGTTTCCAGACTTTACGAAA
CACGGAAACCGAAGACCATTCATGTTGTTGCTCAGGTCGCAGACGTTTTGCAGCAGCAGTCGCTTCACGT
TCGCTCGCGTATCGGTGATTCATTCTGCTAACCAGTAAGGCAACCCCGCCAGCCTAGCCGGGTCCTCAAC
GACAGGAGCACGATCATGCGCACCCGTGGGGCCGCCATGCCGGCGATAATGGCCTGCTTCTCGCCGAAAC
GTTTGGTGGCGGGACCAGTGACGAAGGCTTGAGCGAGGGCGTGCAAGATTCCGAATACCGCAAGCGACAG
GCCGATCATCGTCGCGCTCCAGCGAAAGCGGTCCTCGCCGAAAATGACCCAGAGCGCTGCCGGCACCTGT
CCTACGAGTTGCATGATAAAGAAGACAGTCATAAGTGCGGCGACGATAGTCATGCCCCGCGCCCACCGGA
AGGAGCTGACTGGGTTGAAGGCTCTCAAGGGCATCGGTCGAGATCCCGGTGCCTAATGAGTGAGCTAACT
TACATTAATTGCGTTGCGCTCACTGCCCGCTTTCCAGTCGGGAAACCTGTCGTGCCAGCTGCATTAATGA
ATCGGCCAACGCGCGGGGAGAGGCGGTTTGCGTATTGGGCGCCAGGGTGGTTTTTCTTTTCACCAGTGAG
ACGGGCAACAGCTGATTGCCCTTCACCGCCTGGCCCTGAGAGAGTTGCAGCAAGCGGTCCACGCTGGTTT
GCCCCAGCAGGCGAAAATCCTGTTTGATGGTGGTTAACGGCGGGATATAACATGAGCTGTCTTCGGTATC
GTCGTATCCCACTACCGAGATGTCCGCACCAACGCGCAGCCCGGACTCGGTAATGGCGCGCATTGCGCCC
AGCGCCATCTGATCGTTGGCAACCAGCATCGCAGTGGGAACGATGCCCTCATTCAGCATTTGCATGGTTT
GTTGAAAACCGGACATGGCACTCCAGTCGCCTTCCCGTTCCGCTATCGGCTGAATTTGATTGCGAGTGAG
ATATTTATGCCAGCCAGCCAGACGCAGACGCGCCGAGACAGAACTTAATGGGCCCGCTAACAGCGCGATT
TGCTGGTGACCCAATGCGACCAGATGCTCCACGCCCAGTCGCGTACCGTCTTCATGGGAGAAAATAATAC
TGTTGATGGGTGTCTGGTCAGAGACATCAAGAAATAACGCCGGAACATTAGTGCAGGCAGCTTCCACAGC
AATGGCATCCTGGTCATCCAGCGGATAGTTAATGATCAGCCCACTGACGCGTTGCGCGAGAAGATTGTGC
ACCGCCGCTTTACAGGCTTCGACGCCGCTTCGTTCTACCATCGACACCACCACGCTGGCACCCAGTTGAT
CGGCGCGAGATTTAATCGCCGCGACAATTTGCGACGGCGCGTGCAGGGCCAGACTGGAGGTGGCAACGCC
AATCAGCAACGACTGTTTGCCCGCCAGTTGTTGTGCCACGCGGTTGGGAATGTAATTCAGCTCCGCCATC
GCCGCTTCCACTTTTTCCCGCGTTTTCGCAGAAACGTGGCTGGCCTGGTTCACCACGCGGGAAACGGTCT
GATAAGAGACACCGGCATACTCTGCGACATCGTATAACGTTACTGGTTTCACATTCACCACCCTGAATTG
ACTCTCTTCCGGGCGCTATCATGCCATACCGCGAAAGGTTTTGCGCCATTCGATGGTGTCCGGGATCTCG
ACGCTCTCCCTTATGCGACTCCTGCATTAGGAAGCAGCCCAGTAGTAGGTTGAGGCCGTTGAGCACCGCC
GCCGCAAGGAATGGTGCATGCAAGGAGATGGCGCCCAACAGTCCCCCGGCCACGGGGCCTGCCACCATAC
CCACGCCGAAACAAGCGCTCATGAGCCCGAAGTGGCGAGCCCGATCTTCCCCATCGGTGATGTCGGCGAT
ATAGGCGCCAGCAACCGCACCTGTGGCGCCGGTGATGCCGGCCACGATGCGTCCGGCGTAGAGGATCGAG
ATCGATCTCGATCCCGCGAAATTAATACGACTCACTATAGGGGAATTGTGAGCGGATAACAATTCCCCTC
TAGAAATAATTTTGTTTAACTTTAAGAAGGAGATATACATATGGCGAATCAGAATACCTTTAAACAGGCG
CCCTTACCTTTCATCGGACAGAAACGCATGTTCTTAAAGCAGTTTGAGCAGATCCTTAACGAGAACATTT
CAGATAATGGTGAGGGTTGGACCATTCTGGACACCTTTGGGGGATCCGGTCTGTTATCACACACAGCAAA
ACGTTTGAAGCCCAAGGCGCGTGTTATCTACAACGATTTCGATGGATACGCGGAGCGTTTAGCTCATATT
GACGACATCAACCAGTTACGTGCAGAATTGTACTCCGTAGTCGGCAATGCTACCAGTAAAAATAAGCGCA
TGACGAAGGACTGCAAAGCGGAATGTATTCGTATCATTCAAAATTTCAAGGGCTATAAGGACTTAAACTG
TCTGGCTTCCTGGTTATTATTCTCAGGCCAACAAGTGGCAACTCTGGATGATTTGTTCCAACATAATTTC
TGGCATTGTATCCGCCAGTCGGACTACCCGAAAGCCGACGGTTATCTTGATGGTGTGGAGATCGTTAAGG
AGTCGTTCCACACGCTGTTACCTAAATTTAGCAACGACCCAAAGGCTCTGTTCGTACTTGATCCACCTTA
CCTGTGTACTAAGCAGGAATCATATAAACAAGCTACGTATTTCGACTTGATTGACTTCTTACGCCTGGTA
AACATCACGCGCCCCCCCTACGTCTTTTTCTCGTCAACTAAATCCGAATTTATCCGTTTCGTAAATTATA
TGTTAGAGGATAAGGTTGACAATTGGCAGGCGTTTGAAAATGCTAAACGCATCACCGTCAACGCTAAGTT
AAACTATCAGGTAGCATACGAAGACAATCTGGTATACAAGTTTCTCGAGCACCACCACCACCACCACTGA
GATCCGGCTGCTAACAAAGCCCGAAAGGAAGCTGAGTTGGCTGCTGCCACCGCTGAGCAATAACTAGCAT
AACCCCTTGGGGCCTCTAAACGGGTCTTGAGGGGTTTTTTGCTGAAAGGAGGAACTATATCCGGAT
